>Addgene plasmid #237673 | pRK5_mEGFP-NUP98-HOXA9-KS | addgene full sequence | sequence record 471786 | Addgene NGS Result
TTCGAGCTCGCCCGACATTGATTATTGACTAGTTATTAATAGTAATCAATTACGGGGTCATTAGTTCATA
GCCCATATATGGAGTTCCGCGTTACATAACTTACGGTAAATGGCCCGCCTGGCTGACCGCCCAACGACCC
CCGCCCATTGACGTCAATAATGACGTATGTTCCCATAGTAACGCCAATAGGGACTTTCCATTGACGTCAA
TGGGTGGAGTATTTACGGTAAACTGCCCACTTGGCAGTACATCAAGTGTATCATATGCCAAGTACGCCCC
CTATTGACGTCAATGACGGTAAATGGCCCGCCTGGCATTATGCCCAGTACATGACCTTATGGGACTTTCC
TACTTGGCAGTACATCTACGTATTAGTCATCGCTATTACCATGGTGATGCGGTTTTGGCAGTACATCAAT
GGGCGTGGATAGCGGTTTGACTCACGGGGATTTCCAAGTCTCCACCCCATTGACGTCAATGGGAGTTTGT
TTTGGCACCAAAATCAACGGGACTTTCCAAAATGTCGTAACAACTCCGCCCCATTGACGCAAATGGGCGG
TAGGCGTGTACGGTGGGAGGTCTATATAAGCAGAGCTCGTTTAGTGAACCGTCAGATCGCCTGGAGACGC
CATCCACGCTGTTTTGACCTCCATAGAAGACACCGGGACCGATCCAGCCTCCGCGGCCGGGAACGGTGCA
TTGGAACGCGGATTCCCCGTGCCAAGAGTGACGTAAGTACCGCCTATAGAGTCTATAGGCCCACCCCCTT
GGCTTCGTTAGAACGCGGCTACAATTAATACATAACCTTATGTATCATACACATACGATTTAGGTGACAC
TATAGAATAACATCCACTTTGCCTTTCTCTCCACAGGTGTCCACTCCCAGGTCCAACTGCACCTCGGTTC
TATCGATTGAATTCGTACCGGTCGCCACCATGGTGAGCAAGGGCGAGGAGCTGTTCACCGGGGTGGTGCC
CATCCTGGTCGAGCTGGACGGCGACGTAAACGGCCACAAGTTCAGCGTGTCCGGCGAGGGCGAGGGCGAT
GCCACCTACGGCAAGCTGACCCTGAAGTTCATCTGCACCACCGGCAAGCTGCCCGTGCCCTGGCCCACCC
TCGTGACCACCCTGACCTACGGCGTGCAGTGCTTCAGCCGCTACCCCGACCACATGAAGCAGCACGACTT
CTTCAAGTCCGCCATGCCCGAAGGCTACGTCCAGGAGCGCACCATCTTCTTCAAGGACGACGGCAACTAC
AAGACCCGCGCCGAGGTGAAGTTCGAGGGCGACACCCTGGTGAACCGCATCGAGCTGAAGGGCATCGACT
TCAAGGAGGACGGCAACATCCTGGGGCACAAGCTGGAGTACAACTACAACAGCCACAACGTCTATATCAT
GGCCGACAAGCAGAAGAACGGCATCAAGGTGAACTTCAAGATCCGCCACAACATCGAGGACGGCAGCGTG
CAGCTCGCCGACCACTACCAGCAGAACACCCCCATCGGCGACGGCCCCGTGCTGCTGCCCGACAACCACT
ACCTGAGCACCCAGTCCAAGCTGAGCAAAGACCCCAACGAGAAGCGCGATCACATGGTCCTGCTGGAGTT
CGTGACCGCCGCCGGGATCACTCTCGGCATGGACGAGCTGTACAAGACCGGCGGCATGTTTAACAAATCA
TTTGGAACACCCTTTGGGGGTGGCACAGGTGGCTTTGGCACAACTTCAACATTTGGACAGAATACTGGCT
TTGGCACTACTAGTGGAGGGGCATTTGGAACATCTGCATTTGGTTCTAGCAACAATACTGGAGGCCTCTT
TGGAAATTCACAGACTAAACCAGGAGGATTGTTTGGAACCAGTTCATTTAGCCAGCCAGCTACCTCCACA
AGCACTGGCTTTGGGTTTGGTACGTCAACAGGAACAGCAAATACCTTGTTTGGAACTGCAAGCACAGGGA
CCAGTCTCTTCTCATCCCAAAACAATGCCTTTGCACAAAATAAACCAACTGGCTTTGGCAATTTTGGAAC
CAGTACTAGCAGTGGAGGACTCTTTGGAACCACAAATACCACCTCTAATCCTTTTGGCAGCACATCTGGC
TCCCTCTTTGGGCCAAGTAGTTTTACAGCTGCTCCTACTGGGACTACTATTAAATTTAACCCTCCAACTG
GTACAGATACTATGGTCAAAGCTGGAGTTAGCACTAACATAAGTACCAAGCACCAGTGTATTACTGCTAT
GAAAGAATATGAAAGCAAGTCACTAGAGGAACTTCGTTTAGAGGATTATCAGGCTAACAGGAAGGGCCCA
CAGAACCAGGTGGGAGCAGGTACCACAACTGGCTTGTTTGGGTCTTCTCCAGCCACTTCCAGCGCAACAG
GACTCTTCAGCTCCTCCACCACTAATTCAGGCTTTGCATATGGTCAGAACAAAACTGCCTTTGGAACTAG
TACAACTGGATTTGGAACAAATCCAGGTGGTCTCTTTGGCCAACAGAATCAGCAGACTACCAGCCTCTTC
AGCAAACCATTTGGCCAGGCTACAACCACCCAGAACACTGGCTTTTCCTTTGGTAATACCAGCACCATAG
GACAGCCAAGCACCAACACCATGGGATTATTTGGAGTAACCCAAGCCTCACAGCCTGGAGGTCTTTTTGG
GACAGCTACAAACACCAGCACTGGGACAGCATTTGGAACAGGAACAGGTCTCTTTGGGCAGACCAATACT
GGATTTGGTGCTGTTGGTTCGACCCTGTTTGGCAATAACAAGCTTACTACATTTGGAAGCAGCACAACCA
GTGCACCTTCATTTGGTACAACCAGTGGCGGGCTCTTTGGTTTTGGCACAAATACCAGTGGGAATAGTAT
TTTTGGAAGTAAACCAGCACCTGGGACTCTTGGAACTGGGCTTGGTGCAGGATTTGGAACAGCTCTTGGT
GCTGGACAGGCATCTTTGTTTGGGAACAACCAACCTAAGATTGGAGGGCCTCTTGGTACAGGAGCCTTTG
GGGCCCCTGGATTTAATACTACGACAGCCACTTTGGGCTTTGGAGCCCCCCAGGCCCCAGTAGTTGATAG
AGAAAAACAACCCAGCGAAGGCGCCTTCTCTGAAAACAATGCTGAGAATGAGAGCGGCGGAGACAAGCCC
CCCATCGATCCCAATAACCCAGCAGCCAACTGGCTTCATGCGCGCTCCACTCGGAAAAAGCGGTGCCCCT
ATACAAAACACCAGACCCTGGAACTGGAGAAAGAGTTTCTGTTCAACATGTACCTCACCAGGGACCGCAG
GTACGAGGTGGCTCGACTGCTCAACCTCACCGAGAGGCAGGTCAAGATCTGGTTCCAGAACCGCAGGATG
AAAATGAAGAAAATCAACAAAGACCGAGCAAAAGACGAGATGATGATGATGAATAAGTTGGTTCTAGCGC
AGTTCTTCTTCTCCTGTCTATGAACCTGCAGAAGCTTGGCCGCCATGGCCCAACTTGTTTATTGCAGCTT
ATAATGGTTACAAATAAAGCAATAGCATCACAAATTTCACAAATAAAGCATTTTTTTCACTGCATTCTAG
TTGTGGTTTGTCCAAACTCATCAATGTATCTTATCATGTCTGGATCGGGAATTAATTCGGCGCAGCACCA
TGGCCTGAAATAACCTCTGAAAGAGGAACTTGGTTAGGTACCTTCTGAGGCGGAAAGAACCAGCTGTGGA
ATGTGTGTCAGTTAGGGTGTGGAAAGTCCCCAGGCTCCCCAGCAGGCAGAAGTATGCAAAGCATGCATCT
CAATTAGTCAGCAACCAGGTGTGGAAAGTCCCCAGGCTCCCCAGCAGGCAGAAGTATGCAAAGCATGCAT
CTCAATTAGTCAGCAACCATAGTCCCGCCCCTAACTCCGCCCATCCCGCCCCTAACTCCGCCCAGTTCCG
CCCATTCTCCGCCCCATGGCTGACTAATTTTTTTTATTTATGCAGAGGCCGAGGCCGCCTCGGCCTCTGA
GCTATTCCAGAAGTAGTGAGGAGGCTTTTTTGGAGGCCTAGGCTTTTGCAAAAAGCTGTTAACAGCTTGG
CACTGGCCGTCGTTTTACAACGTCGTGACTGGGAAAACCCTGGCGTTACCCAACTTAATCGCCTTGCAGC
ACATCCCCCTTTCGCCAGCTGGCGTAATAGCGAAGAGGCCCGCACCGATCGCCCTTCCCAACAGTTGCGC
AGCCTGAATGGCGAATGGCGCCTGATGCGGTATTTTCTCCTTACGCATCTGTGCGGTATTTCACACCGCA
TA
[142 nt withheld, positions 4273-4414]
C
[141 nt withheld, positions 4416-4556]
CCTTTGACGTTGGAGTCCACGTTCTTT
[37 nt withheld, positions 4584-4620]
ACCCTATCTCGGGCTATTCTTTTGATTTATAAGGGATTTTGCCGATTTCGGCCTATTGGTTAAAAAATGA
GCTGATTTAACAAAAATTTAACGCGAATTTTAACAAAATATTAACGTTTACAATTTTATGGTGCACTCTC
AGTACAATCTGCTCTGATGCCGCATAGTTAAGCCAGCCCCGACACCCGCCAACACCCGCTGACGCGCCCT
GACGGGCTTGTCTGCTCCCGGCATCCGCTTACAGACAAGCTGTGACCGTCTCCGGGAGCTGCATGTGTCA
GAGGTTTTCACCGTCATCACCGAAACGCGCGAGACGAAAGGGCCTCGTGATACGCCTATTTTTATAGGTT
AATGTCATGATAATAATGGTTTCTTAGACGTCAGGTGGCACTTTTCGGGGAAATGTGCGCGGAACCCCTA
TTTGTTTATTTTTCTAAATACATTCAAATATGTATCCGCTCATGAGACAATAACCCTGATAAATGCTTCA
ATAATATTGAAAAAGGAAGAGTATGAGTATTCAACATTTCCGTGTCGCCCTTATTCCCTTTTTTGCGGCA
TTTTGCCTTCCTGTTTTTGCTCACCCAGAAACGCTGGTGAAAGTAAAAGATGCTGAAGATCAGTTGGGTG
CACGAGTGGGTTACATCGAACTGGATCTCAACAGCGGTAAGATCCTTGAGAGTTTTCGCCCCGAAGAACG
TTTTCCAATGATGAGCACTTTTAAAGTTCTGCTATGTGGCGCGGTATTATCCCGTATTGACGCCGGGCAA
GAGCAACTCGGTCGCCGCATACACTATTCTCAGAATGACTTGGTTGAGTACTCACCAGTCACAGAAAAGC
ATCTTACGGATGGCATGACAGTAAGAGAATTATGCAGTGCTGCCATAACCATGAGTGATAACACTGCGGC
CAACTTACTTCTGACAACGATCGGAGGACCGAAGGAGCTAACCGCTTTTTTGCACAACATGGGGGATCAT
GTAACTCGCCTTGATCGTTGGGAACCGGAGCTGAATGAAGCCATACCAAACGACGAGCGTGACACCACGA
TGCCTGTAGCAATGGCAACAACGTTGCGCAAACTATTAACTGGCGAACTACTTACTCTAGCTTCCCGGCA
ACAATTAATAGACTGGATGGAGGCGGATAAAGTTGCAGGACCACTTCTGCGCTCGGCCCTTCCGGCTGGC
TGGTTTATTGCTGATAAATCTGGAGCCGGTGAGCGTGGGTCTCGCGGTATCATTGCAGCACTGGGGCCAG
ATGGTAAGCCCTCCCGTATCGTAGTTATCTACACGACGGGGAGTCAGGCAACTATGGATGAACGAAATAG
ACAGATCGCTGAGATAGGTGCCTCACTGATTAAGCATTGGTAACTGTCAGACCAAGTTTACTCATATATA
CTTTAGATTGATTTAAAACTTCATTTTTAATTTAAAAGGATCTAGGTGAAGATCCTTTTTGATAATCTCA
TGACCAAAATCCCTTAACGTGAGTTTTCGTTCCACTGAGCGTCAGACCCCGTAGAAAAGATCAAAGGATC
TTCTTGAGATCCTTTTTTTCTGCGCGTAATCTGCTGCTTGCAAACAAAAAAACCACCGCTACCAGCGGTG
GTTTGTTTGCCGGATCAAGAGCTACCAACTCTTTTTCCGAAGGTAACTGGCTTCAGCAGAGCGCAGATAC
CAAATACTGTTCTTCTAGTGTAGCCGTAGTTAGGCCACCACTTCAAGAACTCTGTAGCACCGCCTACATA
CCTCGCTCTGCTAATCCTGTTACCAGTGGCTGCTGCCAGTGGCGATAAGTCGTGTCTTACCGGGTTGGAC
TCAAGACGATAGTTACCGGATAAGGCGCAGCGGTCGGGCTGAACGGGGGGTTCGTGCACACAGCCCAGCT
TGGAGCGAACGACCTACACCGAACTGAGATACCTACAGCGTGAGCTATGAGAAAGCGCCACGCTTCCCGA
AGGGAGAAAGGCGGACAGGTATCCGGTAAGCGGCAGGGTCGGAACAGGAGAGCGCACGAGGGAGCTTCCA
GGGGGAAACGCCTGGTATCTTTATAGTCCTGTCGGGTTTCGCCACCTCTGACTTGAGCGTCGATTTTTGT
GATGCTCGTCAGGGGGGCGGAGCCTATGGAAAAACGCCAGCAACGCGGCCTTTTTACGGTTCCTGGCCTT
TTGCTGGCCTTTTGCTCACATGTTCTTTCCTGCGTTATCCCCTGATTCTGTGGATAACCGTATTACCGCC
TTTGAGTGAGCTGATACCGCTCGCCGCAGCCGAACGACCGAGCGCAGCGAGTCAGTGAGCGAGGAAGCGG
AAGAGCGCCCAATACGCAAACCGCCTCTCCCCGCGCGTTGGCCGATTCATTAATGCAGCTGGCACGACAG
GTTTCCCGACTGGAAAGCGGGCAGTGAGCGCAACGCAATTAATGTGAGTTAGCTCACTCATTAGGCACCC
CAGGCTTTACACTTTATGCTTCCGGCTCGTATGTTGTGTGGAATTGTGAGCGGATAACAATTTCACACAG
GAAACAGCTATGACATGATTACGAATTAA
Features (pLannotate 1.2.2; 22 found; start..end, strand, type, name):
     14..393     +  enhancer       CMV enhancer: human cytomegalovirus immediate early enhancer
    394..597     +  promoter       CMV promoter: human cytomegalovirus (CMV) immediate early promoter
    733..776     +  intron         CMV intron (fragment): modified intron A from human cytomegalovirus
    828..846     +  promoter       SP6 promoter: promoter for bacteriophage SP6 RNA polymerase
    850..887     +  CDS            IgH signal sequence (fragment): signal sequence from the mouse immunoglobulin heavy chain variable region
    940..1656    +  CDS            mEGFP: mEGFP is a basic (constitutively fluorescent) green fluorescent protein published in 2002, derived from Aequorea victoria. It has moderate acid sensitivity.
   1666..3072    +  CDS            NUP98 (fragment): NUP98_HUMAN - Also known as ADAR2. Experimental evidence at protein level: Swiss-Prot protein existence level 1. (Microbial infection) Binds HIV-1 capsid-nucleocapsid (HIV-1 CA-NC) complexes and may thereby promote the integration of the virus in the host nucleus (in vitro) (PubMed:23523133). Binding affinity to HIV-1 CA-NC complexes bearing the capsid change ASN-74-ASP is reduced (in vitro) (PubMed:23523133). From Homo sapiens (Human).
   3016..3399    +  CDS            Hoxa9 (fragment): HXA9_MOUSE - Also known as Hox-1.7, Hoxa-9. Experimental evidence at protein level: Swiss-Prot protein existence level 1. Sequence-specific transcription factor which is part of a developmental regulatory system that provides cells with specific positional identities on the anterior-posterior axis. Required for induction of E-selectin and VCAM-1, on the endothelial cells surface at sites of inflammation (By similarity). From Mus musculus (Mouse).
   3482..3616    +  polyA_signal   SV40 poly(A) signal: SV40 polyadenylation signal
   3685..4042    +  promoter       SV40 promoter: SV40 enhancer and early promoter
   4061..4215    +  CDS            lacZα (fragment): LacZα fragment of β-galactosidase; lacZ fragment
   4221..4272    -  misc_feature   bom (fragment): basis of mobility region from pBR322
   4291..4671    +  rep_origin     M13 ori (sequence partly withheld): M13 bacteriophage origin of replication; arrow indicates direction of (+) strand synthesis
   4747..4796    -  misc_feature   bom (fragment): basis of mobility region from pBR322
   4898..4933    -  CDS            rop (fragment): Rop protein, which maintains plasmids at low copy number; rop
   5028..5132    +  promoter       AmpR promoter: bla
   5133..5993    +  CDS            AmpR: β-lactamase; bla; confers resistance to ampicillin, carbenicillin, and related antibiotics
   6164..6752    +  rep_origin     ori: high-copy-number ColE1/pMB1/pBR322/pUC origin of replication
   6935..7027    +  CDS            lacI (fragment): lac repressor; lacI; The lac repressor binds to the lac operator to inhibit transcription in E. coli. This inhibition can be relieved by adding lactose or isopropyl-β-D-thiogalactopyranoside (IPTG).
   7040..7061    +  protein_bind   CAP binding site: CAP binding activates transcription in the presence of cAMP. E. coli catabolite activator protein
   7076..7106    +  promoter       lac promoter: promoter for the E. coli lac operon
   7114..7130    +  protein_bind   lac operator: The lac repressor binds to the lac operator to inhibit transcription in E. coli. This inhibition can be relieved by adding lactose or isopropyl-β-D-thiogalactopyranoside (IPTG). lac repressor encoded by lacI
