[The description below was written by a language model from this plasmid's Addgene catalogue record and pLannotate feature annotations shown in this document.]
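Description:
pRK5_mEGFP-NUP98-HOXA9-KS is a 7.2 kb mammalian expression plasmid built on the pRK5 backbone. It is maintained in E. coli at high copy through a ColE1/pUC-type origin and selected with ampicillin via the β-lactamase gene. The backbone also carries an M13 phage origin for single-stranded DNA production, along with leftover fragments of lacZα, lacI, rop and bom and a lac promoter/operator region. These are cloning-vector remnants with no evident role in the payload. An SV40 enhancer/early promoter lies downstream of the expression cassette, and no mammalian selection marker is annotated.

Expression is driven by the human CMV immediate-early enhancer and promoter, followed by a fragment of CMV intron A and an SP6 promoter that could support in vitro transcription. The open reading frame begins with monomeric EGFP fused to the N-terminus of the insert. It continues with a portion of human NUP98 joined to a HOXA9 segment, reproducing the NUP98-HOXA9 fusion, and ends at an SV40 polyadenylation signal. The automated annotation matches the HOXA9 portion to the mouse protein, whereas the catalogue lists the insert as human, which probably reflects how conserved this region is. A short fragment annotated as an IgH signal sequence sits upstream of mEGFP and appears to be a backbone remnant.

The "KS" in the name is not annotated as a separate feature. Judging by the associated publication title, it denotes a micropeptide "killswitch" appended to the fusion, presumably in the unannotated stretch between the HOXA9 segment and the poly(A) signal. The construct is suited to transient expression in mammalian cells to visualise the fluorescent NUP98-HOXA9 protein and probe the condensates it forms.
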