Addgene plasmid #237673: pRK5_mEGFP-NUP98-HOXA9-KS
Depositing lab: Denes Hnisz. Publication: Probing condensate microenvironments with a micropeptide killswitch. Zhang Y, Stoppelkamp I, Fernandez-Pernas P, Allram M, Charman M, Magalhaes AP, Piedavent-Salomon M, Sommer G, Sung YC, Meyer K, Grams N, Halko E, Dongre S, Meierhofer D, Malszycki M, Ilik IA, Aktas T, Kraushar ML, Vastenhouw N, Weitzman MD, Grebien F, Niskanen H, Hnisz D. Nature. 2025 Jun 4. doi: 10.1038/s41586-025-09141-5. PubMed 40468084.
Backbone
  Vector backbone: pRK5
  Vector type: Mammalian Expression
Growth in bacteria
  Bacterial resistance: Ampicillin, 100 μg/mL
  Growth temperature: 37°C
  Growth strain: DH5alpha
  Copy number: High Copy
Gene/Insert
  Gene/Insert name: NUP98-HOXA9-KS
  Species: H. sapiens (human)
  Entrez Gene: NUP98 (a.k.a. ADIR2, NUP196, NUP96, Nup98-96); HOXA9 (a.k.a. ABD-B, HOX1, HOX1.7, HOX1G)
  Tag / fusion protein: mEGFP (N terminal on insert)
  Cloning method: Gibson Cloning
Terms and licenses: Academic/Nonprofit Terms; Industry Terms: Not Available to Industry
How to cite: pRK5_mEGFP-NUP98-HOXA9-KS was a gift from Denes Hnisz (Addgene plasmid # 237673 ; http://n2t.net/addgene:237673 ; RRID:Addgene_237673)
